>Addgene plasmid #219393 | pCMV-Myc-CEBPA | addgene full sequence | sequence record 434882 | Addgene NGS Result
GAGTTCGAGCTTGCATGCCTGCAGGTCGTTACATAACTTACGGTAAATGGCCCGCCTGGCTGACCGCCCA
ACGACCCCCGCCCATTGACGTCAATAATGACGTATGTTCCCATAGTAACGCCAATAGGGACTTTCCATTG
ACGTCAATGGGTGGAGTATTTACGGTAAACTGCCCACTTGGCAGTACATCAAGTGTATCATATGCCAAGT
ACGCCCCCTATTGACGTCAATGACGGTAAATGGCCCGCCTGGCATTATGCCCAGTACATGACCTTATGGG
ACTTTCCTACTTGGCAGTACATCTACGTATTAGTCATCGCTATTACCATGGTGATGCGGTTTTGGCAGTA
CATCAATGGGCGTGGATAGCGGTTTGACTCACGGGGATTTCCAAGTCTCCACCCCATTGACGTCAATGGG
AGTTTGTTTTGGCACCAAAATCAACGGGACTTTCCAAAATGTCGTAACAACTCCGCCCCATTGACGCAAA
TGGGCGGTAGGCGTGTACGGTGGGAGGTCTATATAAGCAGAGCTCGTTTAGTGAACCGTCAGATCGCCTG
GAGACGCCATCCACGCTGTTTTGACCTCCATAGAAGACACCGGGACCGATCCAGCCTCCGGACTCTAGAG
GATCCGGTACTAGAGGAACTGAAAAACCAGAAAGTTAACTGGTAAGTTTAGTCTTTTTGTCTTTTATTTC
AGGTCCCGGATCCGGTGGTGGTGCAAATCAAAGAACTGCTCCTCAGTGGATGTTGCCTTTACTTCTAGGC
CTGTACGGAAGTGTTACTTCTGCTCTAAAAGCTGCGGAATTGTACCCGCGGGCCCACCATGGCATCAATG
CAGAAGCTGATCTCAGAGGAGGACCTGCTTATGGCCATGGAGGCCCGAATTCCCATGGAGTCGGCCGACT
TCTACGAGGCGGAGCCGCGGCCCCCGATGAGCAGCCACCTGCAGAGCCCCCCGCACGCGCCCAGCAGCGC
CGCCTTCGGCTTTCCCCGGGGCGCGGGCCCCGCGCAGCCTCCCGCCCCACCTGCCGCCCCGGAGCCGCTG
GGCGGCATCTGCGAGCACGAGACGTCCATCGACATCAGCGCCTACATCGACCCGGCCGCCTTCAACGACG
AGTTCCTGGCCGACCTGTTCCAGCACAGCCGGCAGCAGGAGAAGGCCAAGGCGGCCGTGGGCCCCACGGG
CGGCGGCGGCGGCGGCGACTTTGACTACCCGGGCGCGCCCGCGGGCCCCGGCGGCGCCGTCATGCCCGGG
GGAGCGCACGGGCCCCCGCCCGGCTACGGCTGCGCGGCCGCCGGCTACCTGGACGGCAGGCTGGAGCCCC
TGTACGAGCGCGTCGGGGCGCCGGCGCTGCGGCCGCTGGTGATCAAGCAGGAGCCCCGCGAGGAGGATGA
AGCCAAGCAGCTGGCGCTGGCCGGCCTCTTCCCTTACCAGCCGCCGCCGCCGCCGCCGCCCTCGCACCCG
CACCCGCACCCGCACCCGCCGCCCGCGCACCTGGCCGCCCCGCACCTGCAGTTCCAGATCGCGCACTGCG
GCCAGACCACCATGCACCTGCAGCCCGGTCACCCCACGCCGCCGCCCACGCCCGTGCCCAGCCCGCACCC
CGCGCCCGCGCTCGGTGCCGCCGGCCTGCCGGGCCCTGGCAGCGCGCTCAAGGGGCTGGGCGCCGCGCAC
CCCGACCTCCGCGCGAGTGGCGGCAGCGGCGCGGGCAAGGCCAAGAAGTCGGTGGACAAGAACAGCAACG
AGTACCGGGTGCGGCGCGAGCGCAACAACATCGCGGTGCGCAAGAGCCGCGACAAGGCCAAGCAGCGCAA
CGTGGAGACGCAGCAGAAGGTGCTGGAGCTGACCAGTGACAATGACCGCCTGCGCAAGCGGGTGGAACAG
CTGAGCCGCGAACTGGACACGCTGCGGGGCATCTTCCGCCAGCTGCCAGAGAGCTCCTTGGTCAAGGCCA
TGGGCAACTGCGCGTGACTCGAGGTACCGCGGCCGCGGGGATCCAGACATGATAAGATACATTGATGAGT
TTGGACAAACCACAACTAGAATGCAGTGAAAAAAATGCTTTATTTGTGAAATTTGTGATGCTATTGCTTT
ATTTGTAACCATTATAAGCTGCAATAAACAAGTTAACAACAACAATTGCATTCATTTTATGTTTCAGGTT
CAGGGGGAGGTGTGGGAGGTTTTTTCGGATCCTCTAGAGTCGATCTGCAGGCATGCTAGCTTGGCGTAAT
CATGGTCATAGCTGTTTCCTGTGTGAAATTGTTATCCGCTCACAATTCCACACAACATACGAGCCGGAAG
CATAAAGTGTAAAGCCTGGGGTGCCTAATGAGTGAGCTAACTCACATTAATTGCGTTGCGCTCACTGCCC
GCTTTCCAGTCGGGAAACCTGTCGTGCCAGCTGCATTAATGAATCGGCCAACGCGCGGGGAGAGGCGGTT
TGCGTATTGGGCGCTCTTCCGCTTCCTCGCTCACTGACTCGCTGCGCTCGGTCGTTCGGCTGCGGCGAGC
GGTATCAGCTCACTCAAAGGCGGTAATACGGTTATCCACAGAATCAGGGGATAACGCAGGAAAGAACATG
TGAGCAAAAGGCCAGCAAAAGGCCAGGAACCGTAAAAAGGCCGCGTTGCTGGCGTTTTTCCATAGGCTCC
GCCCCCCTGACGAGCATCACAAAAATCGACGCTCAAGTCAGAGGTGGCGAAACCCGACAGGACTATAAAG
ATACCAGGCGTTTCCCCCTGGAAGCTCCCTCGTGCGCTCTCCTGTTCCGACCCTGCCGCTTACCGGATAC
CTGTCCGCCTTTCTCCCTTCGGGAAGCGTGGCGCTTTCTCATAGCTCACGCTGTAGGTATCTCAGTTCGG
TGTAGGTCGTTCGCTCCAAGCTGGGCTGTGTGCACGAACCCCCCGTTCAGCCCGACCGCTGCGCCTTATC
CGGTAACTATCGTCTTGAGTCCAACCCGGTAAGACACGACTTATCGCCACTGGCAGCAGCCACTGGTAAC
AGGATTAGCAGAGCGAGGTATGTAGGCGGTGCTACAGAGTTCTTGAAGTGGTGGCCTAACTACGGCTACA
CTAGAAGAACAGTATTTGGTATCTGCGCTCTGCTGAAGCCAGTTACCTTCGGAAAAAGAGTTGGTAGCTC
TTGATCCGGCAAACAAACCACCGCTGGTAGCGGTGGTTTTTTTGTTTGCAAGCAGCAGATTACGCGCAGA
AAAAAAGGATCTCAAGAAGATCCTTTGATCTTTTCTACGGGGTCTGACGCTCAGTGGAACGAAAACTCAC
GTTAAGGGATTTTGGTCATGAGATTATCAAAAAGGATCTTCACCTAGATCCTTTTAAATTAAAAATGAAG
TTTTAAATCAATCTAAAGTATATATGAGTAAACTTGGTCTGACAGTTACCAATGCTTAATCAGTGAGGCA
CCTATCTCAGCGATCTGTCTATTTCGTTCATCCATAGTTGCCTGACTCCCCGTCGTGTAGATAACTACGA
TACGGGAGGGCTTACCATCTGGCCCCAGTGCTGCAATGATACCGCGAGACCCACGCTCACCGGCTCCAGA
TTTATCAGCAATAAACCAGCCAGCCGGAAGGGCCGAGCGCAGAAGTGGTCCTGCAACTTTATCCGCCTCC
ATCCAGTCTATTAATTGTTGCCGGGAAGCTAGAGTAAGTAGTTCGCCAGTTAATAGTTTGCGCAACGTTG
TTGCCATTGCTACAGGCATCGTGGTGTCACGCTCGTCGTTTGGTATGGCTTCATTCAGCTCCGGTTCCCA
ACGATCAAGGCGAGTTACATGATCCCCCATGTTGTGCAAAAAAGCGGTTAGCTCCTTCGGTCCTCCGATC
GTTGTCAGAAGTAAGTTGGCCGCAGTGTTATCACTCATGGTTATGGCAGCACTGCATAATTCTCTTACTG
TCATGCCATCCGTAAGATGCTTTTCTGTGACTGGTGAGTACTCAACCAAGTCATTCTGAGAATAGTGTAT
GCGGCGACCGAGTTGCTCTTGCCCGGCGTCAATACGGGATAATACCGCGCCACATAGCAGAACTTTAAAA
GTGCTCATCATTGGAAAACGTTCTTCGGGGCGAAAACTCTCAAGGATCTTACCGCTGTTGAGATCCAGTT
CGATGTAACCCACTCGTGCACCCAACTGATCTTCAGCATCTTTTACTTTCACCAGCGTTTCTGGGTGAGC
AAAAACAGGAAGGCAAAATGCCGCAAAAAAGGGAATAAGGGCGACACGGAAATGTTGAATACTCATACTC
TTCCTTTTTCAATATTATTGAAGCATTTATCAGGGTTATTGTCTCATGAGCGGATACATATTTGAATGTA
TTTAGAAAAATAAACAAATAGGGGTTCCGCGCACATTTCCCCGAAAAGTGCCACCTGACGTCTAAGAAAC
CATTATTATCATGACATTAACCTATAAAAATAGGCGTATCACGAGGCCCTTTCGTCTCGCGCGTTTCGGT
GATGACGGTGAAAACCTCTGACACATGCAGCTCCCGGAGACGGTCACAGCTTGTCTGTAAGCGGATGCCG
GGAGCAGACAAGCCCGTCAGGGCGCGTCAGCGGGTGTTGGCGGGTGTCGGGGCTGGCTTAACTATGCGGC
ATCAGAGCAGATTGTACTGAGAGTGCACCATATGCGGTGTGAAATACCGCACAGATGCGTAAGGAGAAAA
TACCGCATCAGGCGCCATTCGCCATTCAGGCTGCGCAACTGTTGGGAAGGGCGATCGGTGCGGGCCTCTT
CGCTATTACGCCAGCTGGCGAAAGGGGGATGTGCTGCAAGGCGATTAAGTTGGGTAACGCCAGGGTTTTC
CCAGTCACGACGTTGTAAAACGACGGCCAGT
Features (pLannotate 1.2.2; 16 found; start..end, strand, type, name):
      8..28      -  misc_feature   MCS (fragment): pUC18/19 multiple cloning site
     27..330     +  enhancer       CMV enhancer: human cytomegalovirus immediate early enhancer
    331..534     +  promoter       CMV promoter: human cytomegalovirus (CMV) immediate early promoter
    672..768     +  intron         SV40 intron: modified SV40 intron with splice donor and acceptor sites
    895..1974    +  CDS            CEBPA: CEBPA_HUMAN - Also known as CEBP From Homo sapiens (Human).
   2000..2134    -  polyA_signal   SV40 poly(A) signal: SV40 polyadenylation signal
   2269..2285    -  protein_bind   lac operator: The lac repressor binds to the lac operator to inhibit transcription in E. coli. This inhibition can be relieved by adding lactose or isopropyl-β-D-thiogalactopyranoside (IPTG). lac repressor encoded by lacI
   2293..2323    -  promoter       lac promoter: promoter for the E. coli lac operon
   2338..2359    -  protein_bind   CAP binding site: CAP binding activates transcription in the presence of cAMP. E. coli catabolite activator protein
   2372..2464    -  CDS            lacI (fragment): lac repressor; lacI; The lac repressor binds to the lac operator to inhibit transcription in E. coli. This inhibition can be relieved by adding lactose or isopropyl-β-D-thiogalactopyranoside (IPTG).
   2647..3235    -  rep_origin     ori: high-copy-number ColE1/pMB1/pBR322/pUC origin of replication
   3406..4266    -  CDS            AmpR: β-lactamase; bla; confers resistance to ampicillin, carbenicillin, and related antibiotics
   4267..4371    -  promoter       AmpR promoter: bla
   4466..4501    +  CDS            rop (fragment): Rop protein, which maintains plasmids at low copy number; rop
   4603..4702    +  misc_feature   bom (fragment): basis of mobility region from pBR322
   4708..2       -  CDS            lacZα (fragment) (across the origin): LacZα fragment of β-galactosidase; lacZ fragment
