[The description below was written by a language model from this plasmid's Addgene catalogue record and pLannotate feature annotations shown in this document.]
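Description:
pCMV-Myc-CEBPA is a mammalian expression plasmid of about 4.9 kb, built on the commercial pCMV-Myc backbone, for expressing human CEBPA (CCAAT/enhancer-binding protein alpha, a bZIP transcription factor) in cultured mammalian cells. It is propagated in E. coli as a high-copy plasmid from a ColE1/pUC-type origin and selected with ampicillin through the β-lactamase (AmpR) gene and its native promoter. The annotated fragments of lacZα, lacI, rop and bom, along with the lac promoter/operator and a remnant of the pUC polylinker, are leftovers of the cloning-vector ancestry and play no role in the expression cassette. No mammalian selection marker is annotated, so the plasmid is suited mainly to transient transfection.

The expression unit consists of the human cytomegalovirus immediate-early enhancer and promoter, followed by a modified SV40 intron with splice donor and acceptor sites, which generally improves transcript processing and expression. Downstream lies the CEBPA coding sequence, inserted between the EcoRI and XhoI sites, both of which are retained. An SV40 polyadenylation signal follows the insert; the feature table places it on the opposite strand. According to the catalogue entry, the backbone supplies an N-terminal Myc epitope fused in frame to the insert. The tag is not called as a separate feature in the table, though there is unannotated sequence between the intron and the CEBPA open reading frame where it would sit. The tag allows detection or immunoprecipitation of the exogenous protein with anti-Myc antibodies. The associated publication concerns Wnt/β-catenin signalling and its suppression of CEBPA and FOXA1 in liver cancer cells, which fits with use of the plasmid to restore or overexpress CEBPA in such cells.
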