Addgene plasmid #219393: pCMV-Myc-CEBPA
Purpose: Express CEBPA in mammalian cells
Depositing lab: Yoichi Furukawa. Depositing organization: University of Tokyo, Institute of Medical Science (IMS). Publication: Wnt/beta-catenin signaling regulates amino acid metabolism through the suppression of CEBPA and FOXA1 in liver cancer cells. Nakagawa S, Yamaguchi K, Takane K, Tabata S, Ikenoue T, Furukawa Y. Commun Biol. 2024 Apr 29;7(1):510. doi: 10.1038/s42003-024-06202-9. PubMed 38684876.
Backbone
  Vector backbone: pCMV-Myc
  Backbone manufacturer: Clontech
  Vector type: Mammalian Expression
Growth in bacteria
  Bacterial resistance: Ampicillin, 100 μg/mL
  Growth temperature: 37°C
  Growth strain: DH5alpha
  Copy number: High Copy
Gene/Insert
  Gene/Insert name: CEBPA
  Species: H. sapiens (human)
  Entrez Gene: CEBPA (a.k.a. C/EBP-alpha, CEBP)
  Tag / fusion protein: N terminal Myc tag (N terminal on backbone)
  Cloning method: Restriction Enzyme; 5′ cloning site EcoRI (not destroyed); 3′ cloning site XhoI (not destroyed)
  Sequencing primers: 5′ AGGCCTGTACGGAAGTGTTACTT; 3′ GTGGTTTGTCCAAACTCATCAATG
Terms and licenses: Academic/Nonprofit Terms; Industry Terms: Not Available to Industry
How to cite: pCMV-Myc-CEBPA was a gift from Yoichi Furukawa (Addgene plasmid # 219393 ; http://n2t.net/addgene:219393 ; RRID:Addgene_219393)
